Addgene plasmid #144060: TFORF2654
Purpose: Lentiviral vector for overexpressing transcription factor ORFs with unique 24-bp barcodes. Barcodes facilitate identification of transcription factors in pooled screens.
Depositing lab: Feng Zhang. Depositing organization: Broad Institute. Publication: A transcription factor atlas of directed differentiation. Joung J, Ma S, Tay T, Geiger-Schuller KR, Kirchgatterer PC, Verdine VK, Guo B, Arias-Garcia MA, Allen WE, Singh A, Kuksenko O, Abudayyeh OO, Gootenberg JS, Fu Z, Macrae RK, Buenrostro JD, Regev A, Zhang F. Cell. 2023 Jan 5;186(1):209-229.e26. doi: 10.1016/j.cell.2022.11.026. PubMed 36608654.
Backbone
  Vector backbone: pLX_TRC317
  Backbone manufacturer: Broad Institute Genetic Perturbation Platform
  Backbone size w/o insert (bp): 8264
  Vector type: Mammalian Expression, Lentiviral
  Selectable markers: Puromycin
Growth in bacteria
  Bacterial resistance: Ampicillin, 100 μg/mL
  Growth temperature: 37°C
  Growth strain: NEB Stable
  Copy number: High Copy
Gene/Insert
  Gene/Insert name: ARNTL2
  Species: H. sapiens (human)
  Insert size (bp): 1724
  Entrez Gene: BMAL2 (a.k.a. ARNTL2, CLIF, MOP9, PASD9, bHLHe6)
  Promoter: EF1a
  Cloning method: Unknown
  Sequencing primers: 5′ GGGTGGAGACTGAAGTTAGGCCAG; 3′ CACATAGCGTAAAAGGAGCAACATAG
Terms and licenses: Academic/Nonprofit Terms; Industry Terms: Not Available to Industry
Depositor comments: NM_001248005,ENST00000546179 . The transcription factor ORF portion of this plasmid was synthesized by Genewiz. Please test multiple small colonies in case of plasmid recombination. To make this collection available in a timely manner, a portion of this collection was not fully sequenced by Addgene. If an Addgene verified full plasmid sequence is not available, please contact us prior to placing an order to request the full sequence.
How to cite: TFORF2654 was a gift from Feng Zhang (Addgene plasmid # 144060 ; http://n2t.net/addgene:144060 ; RRID:Addgene_144060)
