[The description below was written by a language model from this plasmid's Addgene catalogue record and pLannotate feature annotations shown in this document.]
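Description:
TFORF2654 is a lentiviral mammalian expression plasmid built on the pLX_TRC317 backbone, carrying the human transcription factor ARNTL2 (current gene symbol BMAL2), a bHLH-PAS activator that forms part of the core circadian clock. It belongs to a large barcoded collection of transcription factor ORFs. In bacteria it is maintained through a high-copy ColE1/pUC-type origin with ampicillin resistance. An f1 origin and remnants of a lac/T7/T3 cloning region are also present. The depositor cautions that the plasmid can recombine, as is common for LTR-containing vectors.

The viral portion has a third-generation, self-inactivating layout. An RSV promoter replaces the U3 region of a truncated HIV-1 5' LTR to drive genomic RNA production in packaging cells. It is followed by the Ψ packaging signal with a gag fragment, the Rev response element, a cPPT/CTS, and a ΔU3 3' LTR with a downstream SV40 polyadenylation signal. Two expression units lie between the LTRs. An SV40 early promoter drives puromycin N-acetyltransferase for selecting transduced cells, and a full EF-1α promoter drives the synthesized ARNTL2 ORF. WPRE downstream of the ORF enhances transcript stability and expression. The annotation splits the ORF into two adjacent ARNTL2 matches, which probably reflects the specific isoform cloned differing from the reference protein. The unique 24-bp barcode named in the catalogue entry is not annotated in the feature table. A short U6-like fragment between the ORF and WPRE is probably a residual or primer-binding sequence rather than a functional promoter.

The construct is intended for stable overexpression of ARNTL2, alone or in pooled screens. In pooled use, the barcode identifies which factor each cell received, for example in studies of directed differentiation.
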