Features (pLannotate 1.2.2; 32 found; start..end, strand, type, name):
      5..231     +  promoter       RSV promoter: Rous sarcoma virus enhancer/promoter
    232..412     +  LTR            5' LTR (truncated): truncated 5' long terminal repeat (LTR) from HIV-1
    459..584     +  misc_feature   HIV-1 Ψ: packaging signal of human immunodeficiency virus type 1
    568..931     +  CDS            HIV-1 gag (fragment): gag protein from human immunodeficiency virus 1; gag
   1077..1310    +  misc_feature   RRE: The Rev response element (RRE) of HIV-1 allows for Rev-dependent mRNA export from the nucleus to the cytoplasm.
   1687..1713    +  CDS            Rev (fragment): human immunodeficiency virus 1 (HIV-1) Rev protein; rev; enhances nuclear export of unspliced and incompletely spliced viral mRNAs
   1720..1743    +  promoter       SV40 promoter (fragment): SV40 early promoter
   1744..1815    +  promoter       SV40 promoter (fragment): SV40 enhancer and early promoter
   1839..1974    +  rep_origin     SV40 ori: SV40 origin of replication
   2020..2616    +  CDS            PuroR (fragment): puromycin N-acetyltransferase; pac from Streptomyces; confers resistance to puromycin
   2665..2782    +  misc_feature   cPPT/CTS: central polypurine tract and central termination sequence of HIV-1
   2847..2913    +  CDS            small t antigen (fragment): SV40 (simian virus 40) small t antigen
   2920..4098    +  promoter       EF-1α promoter: strong constitutive promoter for human elongation factor EF-1α
   4115..5668    +  CDS            ARNTL2 (fragment): BMAL2_HUMAN - Also known as BHLHE6, BMAL2, CLIF, MOP9, PASD9. Experimental evidence at protein level: Swiss-Prot protein existence level 1. Transcriptional activator which forms a core component of the circadian clock. The circadian clock, an internal time-keeping system, regulates various physiological processes through the generation of approximately 24 hour circadian rhythms in gene expression, which are translated into rhythms in metabolism and behavior. It is derived from the Latin roots 'circa' (about) and 'diem' (day) and acts as an important regulator of a wide array of physiological f
   5671..5745    +  CDS            ARNTL2 (fragment): BMAL2_HUMAN - Also known as BHLHE6, BMAL2, CLIF, MOP9, PASD9. Experimental evidence at protein level: Swiss-Prot protein existence level 1. Transcriptional activator which forms a core component of the circadian clock. The circadian clock, an internal time-keeping system, regulates various physiological processes through the generation of approximately 24 hour circadian rhythms in gene expression, which are translated into rhythms in metabolism and behavior. It is derived from the Latin roots 'circa' (about) and 'diem' (day) and acts as an important regulator of a wide array of physiological f
   5750..5803    +  promoter       U6 promoter (fragment): RNA polymerase III promoter for human U6 snRNA
   5845..6433    +  misc_feature   WPRE: woodchuck hepatitis virus posttranscriptional regulatory element
   6484..6503    +  misc_feature   cPPT/CTS (fragment): central polypurine tract and central termination sequence of HIV-1
   6505..6738    +  LTR            3' LTR (ΔU3): self-inactivating 3' long terminal repeat (LTR) from HIV-1
   6816..6937    +  polyA_signal   SV40 poly(A) signal: SV40 polyadenylation signal
   6977..7112    +  rep_origin     SV40 ori: SV40 origin of replication
   7133..7151    -  promoter       T7 promoter: promoter for bacteriophage T7 RNA polymerase
   7159..7314    +  CDS            lacZα (fragment): LacZα fragment of β-galactosidase; lacZ fragment
   7319..7747    +  rep_origin     f1 ori (sequence partly withheld): f1 bacteriophage origin of replication; arrow indicates direction of (+) strand synthesis
   7800..7904    +  promoter       AmpR promoter: bla
   7905..8765    +  CDS            AmpR: β-lactamase; bla; confers resistance to ampicillin, carbenicillin, and related antibiotics
   8936..9524    +  rep_origin     ori: high-copy-number ColE1/pMB1/pBR322/pUC origin of replication
   9707..9799    +  CDS            lacI (fragment): lac repressor; lacI; The lac repressor binds to the lac operator to inhibit transcription in E. coli. This inhibition can be relieved by adding lactose or isopropyl-β-D-thiogalactopyranoside (IPTG).
   9812..9833    +  protein_bind   CAP binding site: CAP binding activates transcription in the presence of cAMP. E. coli catabolite activator protein
   9848..9878    +  promoter       lac promoter: promoter for the E. coli lac operon
   9886..9902    +  protein_bind   lac operator: The lac repressor binds to the lac operator to inhibit transcription in E. coli. This inhibition can be relieved by adding lactose or isopropyl-β-D-thiogalactopyranoside (IPTG). lac repressor encoded by lacI
   9947..9965    +  promoter       T3 promoter: promoter for bacteriophage T3 RNA polymerase
>Addgene plasmid #144060 | TFORF2654 | addgene full sequence | sequence record 400507 | Addgene NGS Result
TTAATGTAGTCTTATGCAATACTCTTGTAGTCTTGCAACATGGTAACGATGAGTTAGCAACATGCCTTAC
AAGGAGAGAAAAAGCACCGTGCATGCCGATTGGTGGAAGTAAGGTGGTACGATCGTGCCTTATTAGGAAG
GCAACAGACGGGTCTGACATGGATTGGACGAACCACTGAATTGCCGCATTGCAGAGATATTGTATTTAAG
TGCCTAGCTCGATACATAAACGGGTCTCTCTGGTTAGACCAGATCTGAGCCTGGGAGCTCTCTGGCTAAC
TAGGGAACCCACTGCTTAAGCCTCAATAAAGCTTGCCTTGAGTGCTTCAAGTAGTGTGTGCCCGTCTGTT
GTGTGACTCTGGTAACTAGAGATCCCTCAGACCCTTTTAGTCAGTGTGGAAAATCTCTAGCAGTGGCGCC
CGAACAGGGACTTGAAAGCGAAAGGGAAACCAGAGGAGCTCTCTCGACGCAGGACTCGGCTTGCTGAAGC
GCGCACGGCAAGAGGCGAGGGGCGGCGACTGGTGAGTACGCCAAAAATTTTGACTAGCGGAGGCTAGAAG
GAGAGAGATGGGTGCGAGAGCGTCAGTATTAAGCGGGGGAGAATTAGATCGCGATGGGAAAAAATTCGGT
TAAGGCCAGGGGGAAAGAAAAAATATAAATTAAAACATATAGTATGGGCAAGCAGGGAGCTAGAACGATT
CGCAGTTAATCCTGGCCTGTTAGAAACATCAGAAGGCTGTAGACAAATACTGGGACAGCTACAACCATCC
CTTCAGACAGGATCAGAAGAACTTAGATCATTATATAATACAGTAGCAACCCTCTATTGTGTGCATCAAA
GGATAGAGATAAAAGACACCAAGGAAGCTTTAGACAAGATAGAGGAAGAGCAAAACAAAAGTAAGACCAC
CGCACAGCAAGCGGCCGCTGATCTTCAGACCTGGAGGAGGAGATATGAGGGACAATTGGAGAAGTGAATT
ATATAAATATAAAGTAGTAAAAATTGAACCATTAGGAGTAGCACCCACCAAGGCAAAGAGAAGAGTGGTG
CAGAGAGAAAAAAGAGCAGTGGGAATAGGAGCTTTGTTCCTTGGGTTCTTGGGAGCAGCAGGAAGCACTA
TGGGCGCAGCGTCAATGACGCTGACGGTACAGGCCAGACAATTATTGTCTGGTATAGTGCAGCAGCAGAA
CAATTTGCTGAGGGCTATTGAGGCGCAACAGCATCTGTTGCAACTCACAGTCTGGGGCATCAAGCAGCTC
CAGGCAAGAATCCTGGCTGTGGAAAGATACCTAAAGGATCAACAGCTCCTGGGGATTTGGGGTTGCTCTG
GAAAACTCATTTGCACCACTGCTGTGCCTTGGAATGCTAGTTGGAGTAATAAATCTCTGGAACAGATTTG
GAATCACACGACCTGGATGGAGTGGGACAGAGAAATTAACAATTACACAAGCTTAATACACTCCTTAATT
GAAGAATCGCAAAACCAGCAAGAAAAGAATGAACAAGAATTATTGGAATTAGATAAATGGGCAAGTTTGT
GGAATTGGTTTAACATAACAAATTGGCTGTGGTATATAAAATTATTCATAATGATAGTAGGAGGCTTGGT
AGGTTTAAGAATAGTTTTTGCTGTACTTTCTATAGTGAATAGAGTTAGGCAGGGATATTCACCATTATCG
TTTCAGACCCACCTCCCAACCCCGAGGGGACCCATGCATTGCATCTCAATTAGTCAGCAACCAGGTGTGG
AAAGTCCCCAGGCTCCCCAGCAGGCAGAAGTATGCAAAGCATGCGTCTCAATTAGTCAGCAACCATAGTC
CCGCCCCTAACTCCGCCCATCCCGCCCCTAACTCCGCCCAGTTCCGCCCATTCTCCGCCCCATGGCTGAC
TAATTTTTTTTATTTATGCAGAGGCCGAGGCCGCCTCGGCCTCTGAGCTATTCCAGAAGTAGTGAGGAGG
CTTTTTTGGAGGCCTAGGCTTTTGCAAAAAGCTTTCTAGAGGTACCACCGGAGCTTACCATGACCGAGTA
CAAGCCCACGGTGCGCCTCGCCACCCGCGACGACGTCCCCAGGGCCGTACGCACCCTCGCCGCCGCGTTC
GCCGACTACCCCGCCACGCGCCACACCGTCGATCCGGACCGCCACATCGAGCGGGTCACCGAGCTGCAAG
AACTCTTCCTCACGCGCGTCGGGCTCGACATCGGCAAGGTGTGGGTCGCGGACGACGGCGCCGCCGTGGC
GGTCTGGACCACGCCGGAGAGCGTCGAAGCGGGGGCGGTGTTCGCCGAGATCGGCCCGCGCATGGCCGAG
TTGAGCGGTTCCCGGCTGGCCGCGCAGCAACAGATGGAAGGCCTCCTGGCGCCGCACCGGCCCAAGGAGC
CCGCGTGGTTCCTGGCCACCGTCGGCGTCTCGCCCGACCACCAGGGCAAGGGTCTGGGCAGCGCCGTCGT
GCTCCCCGGAGTGGAGGCGGCCGAGCGCGCCGGGGTGCCCGCCTTCCTGGAGACCTCCGCGCCCCGCAAC
CTCCCCTTCTACGAGCGGCTCGGCTTCACCGTCACCGCCGACGTCGAGGTGCCCGAAGGACCGCGCACCT
GGTGCATGACCCGCAAGCCCGGTGCCAGTTAACGAATTCTAGATCTTGAGACAAATGGCAGTATTCATCC
ACAATTTTAAAAGAAAAGGGGGGATTGGGGGGTACAGTGCAGGGGAAAGAATAGTAGACATAATAGCAAC
AGACATACAAACTAAAGAATTACAAAAACAAATTACAAAAATTCAAAATTTTCGGGTTTATTACAGGGAC
AGCAGAGATCCACTTTGGCGCCGGCTCGAGGCCTGCAGGTGCAAAGATGGATAAAGTTTTAAACAGAGAG
GAATCTTTGCAGCTAATGGACCTTCTAGGTCTTGAAAGGAGTGGGAATTGGCTCCGGTGCCCGTCAGTGG
GCAGAGCGCACATCGCCCACAGTCCCCGAGAAGTTGGGGGGAGGGGTCGGCAATTGAACCGGTGCCTAGA
GAAGGTGGCGCGGGGTAAACTGGGAAAGTGATGTCGTGTACTGGCTCCGCCTTTTTCCCGAGGGTGGGGG
AGAACCGTATATAAGTGCAGTAGTCGCCGTGAACGTTCTTTTTCGCAACGGGTTTGCCGCCAGAACACAG
GTAAGTGCCGTGTGTGGTTCCCGCGGGCCTGGCCTCTTTACGGGTTATGGCCCTTGCGTGCCTTGAATTA
CTTCCACCTGGCTGCAGTACGTGATTCTTGATCCCGAGCTTCGGGTTGGAAGTGGGTGGGAGAGTTCGAG
GCCTTGCGCTTAAGGAGCCCCTTCGCCTCGTGCTTGAGTTGAGGCCTGGCCTGGGCGCTGGGGCCGCCGC
GTGCGAATCTGGTGGCACCTTCGCGCCTGTCTCGCTGCTTTCGATAAGTCTCTAGCCATTTAAAATTTTT
GATGACCTGCTGCGACGCTTTTTTTCTGGCAAGATAGTCTTGTAAATGCGGGCCAAGATCTGCACACTGG
TATTTCGGTTTTTGGGGCCGCGGGCGGCGACGGGGCCCGTGCGTCCCAGCGCACATGTTCGGCGAGGCGG
GGCCTGCGAGCGCGGCCACCGAGAATCGGACGGGGGTAGTCTCAAGCTGGCCGGCCTGCTCTGGTGCCTG
GCCTCGCGCCGCCGTGTATCGCCCCGCCCTGGGCGGCAAGGCTGGCCCGGTCGGCACCAGTTGCGTGAGC
GGAAAGATGGCCGCTTCCCGGCCCTGCTGCAGGGAGCTCAAAATGGAGGACGCGGCGCTCGGGAGAGCGG
GCGGGTGAGTCACCCACACAAAGGAAAAGGGCCTTTCCGTCCTCAGCCGTCGCTTCATGTGACTCCACGG
AGTACCGGGCGCCGTCCAGGCACCTCGATTAGTTCTCGAGCTTTTGGAGTACGTCGTCTTTAGGTTGGGG
GGAGGGGTTTTATGCGATGGAGTTTCCCCACACTGAGTGGGTGGAGACTGAAGTTAGGCCAGCTTGGCAC
TTGATGTAATTCTCCTTGGAATTTGCCCTTTTTGAGTTTGGATCTTGGTTCATTCTCAAGCCTCAGACAG
TGGTTCAAAGTTTTTTTCTTCCATTTCAGGTGTCGTGAGGCTAGCACCGCCACCATGGCGGCGGAAGAGG
AGGCTGCGGCGGGAGGTGAGGTTGCCGGTGGCGAGGCGACGGCCCCAGGTAAAGTGTTGAGAGAGGAGAA
CCAGTGCATTGCTCCTGTGGTTTCCAGCCGCGTGAGTCCAGGGACAAGACCAACAGCTATGGGGTCTTTC
AGCTCACACATGACAGAGTTTCCACGAAAACGCAAAGGAAGTGATTCAGACCCATCCCAAGAAGCTCATA
GCCAAACTGAAAAGCGGAGGAGAGATAAAATGAATAACCTGATTGAAGAACTGTCTGCAATGATCCCTCA
GTGCAACCCCATGGCGCGTAAACTGGACAAACTTACAGTTTTAAGAATGGCTGTTCAACACTTGAGATCT
TTAAAAGGCTTGACAAATTCTTATGTGGGAAGTAATTATAGACCATCATTTCTTCAGGATAATGAGCTCA
GACATTTAATCCTTAAGACTGCAGAAGGCTTCTTATTTGTGGTTGGATGTGAAAGAGGAAAAATTCTCTT
CGTTTCTAAGTCAGTCTCCAAAATACTTAATTATGATCAGGCTAGTTTGACTGGACAAAGCTTATTTGAC
TTCTTACATCCAAAAGATGTTGCCAAAGTAAAGGAACAACTTTCTTCTTTTGATATTTCACCAAGAGAAA
AGCTAATAGATGCCAAAACTGGTTTGCAAGTTCACAGTAATCTCCACGCTGGAAGGACACGTGTGTATTC
TGGCTCAAGACGATCTTTTTTCTGTCGGATAAAGAGTTGTAAAATCTCTGTCAAAGAAGAGCATGGATGC
TTACCCAACTCAAAGAAGAAAGAGCACAGAAAATTCTATACTATCCATTGCACTGGTTACTTGAGAAGCT
GGCCTCCAAATATTGTTGGAATGGAAGAAGAAAGGAACAGTAAGAAAGACAACAGTAATTTTACCTGCCT
TGTGGCCATTGGAAGATTACAGCCATATATTGTTCCACAGAACAGTGGAGAGATTAATGTGAAACCAACT
GAATTTATAACCCGGTTTGCAGTGAATGGAAAATTTGTCTATGTAGATCAAAGGGCAACAGCGATTTTAG
GATATCTGCCTCAGGAACTTTTGGGAACTTCTTGTTATGAATATTTTCATCAAGATGACCACAATAATTT
GACTGACAAGCACAAAGCAGTTCTACAGAGTAAGGAGAAAATACTTACAGATTCCTACAAATTCAGAGCA
AAAGATGGCTCTTTTGTAACTTTAAAAAGCCAATGGTTTAGTTTCACAAATCCTTGGACAAAAGAACTGG
AATATATTGTATCTGTCAACACTTTAGTTTTGGGACATAGTGAGCCTGGAGAAGCATCATTTTTACCTTG
TAGCTCTCAATCATCAGAAGAATCCTCTAGACAGTCCTGTATGAGTGTACCTGGAATGTCTACTGGAACA
GTACTTGGTGCTGGTAGTATTGGAACAGATATTGCAAATGAAATTCTGGATTTACAGAGGTTACAGTCTT
CTTCATACCTTGATGATTCGAGTCCAACAGGTTTAATGAAAGATACTCATACTGTAAACTGCAGGAGTGT
GATGGTGCACAGTTGGATTTCGATGCCCTATGTGACAATGATGACACAGCCATGGCTGCATTTATAGTAA
TGAACTAGTCCGTAACTTGAAAGTATTTCGATTTCTTGGCTTTATATATCTTGTGGAAAGGACGATTTGT
ATCCGAGACTTTCAATTGTACGCGTTAAGTCGACAATCAACCTCTGGATTACAAAATTTGTGAAAGATTG
ACTGGTATTCTTAACTATGTTGCTCCTTTTACGCTATGTGGATACGCTGCTTTAATGCCTTTGTATCATG
CTATTGCTTCCCGTATGGCTTTCATTTTCTCCTCCTTGTATAAATCCTGGTTGCTGTCTCTTTATGAGGA
GTTGTGGCCCGTTGTCAGGCAACGTGGCGTGGTGTGCACTGTGTTTGCTGACGCAACCCCCACTGGTTGG
GGCATTGCCACCACCTGTCAGCTCCTTTCCGGGACTTTCGCTTTCCCCCTCCCTATTGCCACGGCGGAAC
TCATCGCCGCCTGCCTTGCCCGCTGCTGGACAGGGGCTCGGCTGTTGGGCACTGACAATTCCGTGGTGTT
GTCGGGGAAATCATCGTCCTTTCCTTGGCTGCTCGCCTGTGTTGCCACCTGGATTCTGCGCGGGACGTCC
TTCTGCTACGTCCCTTCGGCCCTCAATCCAGCGGACCTTCCTTCCCGCGGCCTGCTGCCGGCTCTGCGGC
CTCTTCCGCGTCTTCGCCTTCGCCCTCAGACGAGTCGGATCTCCCTTTGGGCCGCCTCCCCGCGTCGACT
TTAAGACCAATGACTTACAAGGCAGCTGTAGATCTTAGCCACTTTTTAAAAGAAAAGGGGGGACTGGAAG
GGCTAATTCACTCCCAACGAAGACAAGATCTGCTTTTTGCTTGTACTGGGTCTCTCTGGTTAGACCAGAT
CTGAGCCTGGGAGCTCTCTGGCTAACTAGGGAACCCACTGCTTAAGCCTCAATAAAGCTTGCCTTGAGTG
CTTCAAGTAGTGTGTGCCCGTCTGTTGTGTGACTCTGGTAACTAGAGATCCCTCAGACCCTTTTAGTCAG
TGTGGAAAATCTCTAGCAGTACGTATAGTAGTTCATGTCATCTTATTATTCAGTATTTATAACTTGCAAA
GAAATGAATATCAGAGAGTGAGAGGAACTTGTTTATTGCAGCTTATAATGGTTACAAATAAAGCAATAGC
ATCACAAATTTCACAAATAAAGCATTTTTTTCACTGCATTCTAGTTGTGGTTTGTCCAAACTCATCAATG
TATCTTATCATGTCTGGCTCTAGCTATCCCGCCCCTAACTCCGCCCATCCCGCCCCTAACTCCGCCCAGT
TCCGCCCATTCTCCGCCCCATGGCTGACTAATTTTTTTTATTTATGCAGAGGCCGAGGCCGCCTCGGCCT
CTGAGCTATTCCAGAAGTAGTGAGGAGGCTTTTTTGGAGGCCTAGGGACGTACCCAATTCGCCCTATAGT
GAGTCGTATTACGCGCGCTCACTGGCCGTCGTTTTACAACGTCGTGACTGGGAAAACCCTGGCGTTACCC
AACTTAATCGCCTTGCAGCACATCCCCCTTTCGCCAGCTGGCGTAATAGCGAAGAGGCCCGCACCGATCG
CCCTTCCCAACAGTTGCGCAGCCTGAATGGCGAATGGG
[124 nt withheld, positions 7319-7442]
C
[91 nt withheld, positions 7444-7534]
A
[49 nt withheld, positions 7536-7584]
CCTTTGACGTTGGAGTCCACGTTCTTT
[37 nt withheld, positions 7612-7648]
ACCCTATCTCGGTCTATTCTTTTGATTTATAAGGGATTTTGCCGATTTCGGCCTATTGGTTAAAAAATGA
GCTGATTTAACAAAAATTTAACGCGAATTTTAACAAAATATTAACGCTTACAATTTAGGTGGCACTTTTC
GGGGAAATGTGCGCGGAACCCCTATTTGTTTATTTTTCTAAATACATTCAAATATGTATCCGCTCATGAG
ACAATAACCCTGATAAATGCTTCAATAATATTGAAAAAGGAAGAGTATGAGTATTCAACATTTCCGTGTC
GCCCTTATTCCCTTTTTTGCGGCATTTTGCCTTCCTGTTTTTGCTCACCCAGAAACGCTGGTGAAAGTAA
AAGATGCTGAAGATCAGTTGGGTGCACGAGTGGGTTACATCGAACTGGATCTCAACAGCGGTAAGATCCT
TGAGAGTTTTCGCCCCGAAGAACGTTTTCCAATGATGAGCACTTTTAAAGTTCTGCTATGTGGCGCGGTA
TTATCCCGTATTGACGCCGGGCAAGAGCAACTCGGTCGCCGCATACACTATTCTCAGAATGACTTGGTTG
AGTACTCACCAGTCACAGAAAAGCATCTTACGGATGGCATGACAGTAAGAGAATTATGCAGTGCTGCCAT
AACCATGAGTGATAACACTGCGGCCAACTTACTTCTGACAACGATCGGAGGACCGAAGGAGCTAACCGCT
TTTTTGCACAACATGGGGGATCATGTAACTCGCCTTGATCGTTGGGAACCGGAGCTGAATGAAGCCATAC
CAAACGACGAGCGTGACACCACGATGCCTGTAGCAATGGCAACAACGTTGCGCAAACTATTAACTGGCGA
ACTACTTACTCTAGCTTCCCGGCAACAATTAATAGACTGGATGGAGGCGGATAAAGTTGCAGGACCACTT
CTGCGCTCGGCCCTTCCGGCTGGCTGGTTTATTGCTGATAAATCTGGAGCCGGTGAGCGTGGGTCTCGCG
GTATCATTGCAGCACTGGGGCCAGATGGTAAGCCCTCCCGTATCGTAGTTATCTACACGACGGGGAGTCA
GGCAACTATGGATGAACGAAATAGACAGATCGCTGAGATAGGTGCCTCACTGATTAAGCATTGGTAACTG
TCAGACCAAGTTTACTCATATATACTTTAGATTGATTTAAAACTTCATTTTTAATTTAAAAGGATCTAGG
TGAAGATCCTTTTTGATAATCTCATGACCAAAATCCCTTAACGTGAGTTTTCGTTCCACTGAGCGTCAGA
CCCCGTAGAAAAGATCAAAGGATCTTCTTGAGATCCTTTTTTTCTGCGCGTAATCTGCTGCTTGCAAACA
AAAAAACCACCGCTACCAGCGGTGGTTTGTTTGCCGGATCAAGAGCTACCAACTCTTTTTCCGAAGGTAA
CTGGCTTCAGCAGAGCGCAGATACCAAATACTGTTCTTCTAGTGTAGCCGTAGTTAGGCCACCACTTCAA
GAACTCTGTAGCACCGCCTACATACCTCGCTCTGCTAATCCTGTTACCAGTGGCTGCTGCCAGTGGCGAT
AAGTCGTGTCTTACCGGGTTGGACTCAAGACGATAGTTACCGGATAAGGCGCAGCGGTCGGGCTGAACGG
GGGGTTCGTGCACACAGCCCAGCTTGGAGCGAACGACCTACACCGAACTGAGATACCTACAGCGTGAGCT
ATGAGAAAGCGCCACGCTTCCCGAAGGGAGAAAGGCGGACAGGTATCCGGTAAGCGGCAGGGTCGGAACA
GGAGAGCGCACGAGGGAGCTTCCAGGGGGAAACGCCTGGTATCTTTATAGTCCTGTCGGGTTTCGCCACC
TCTGACTTGAGCGTCGATTTTTGTGATGCTCGTCAGGGGGGCGGAGCCTATGGAAAAACGCCAGCAACGC
GGCCTTTTTACGGTTCCTGGCCTTTTGCTGGCCTTTTGCTCACATGTTCTTTCCTGCGTTATCCCCTGAT
TCTGTGGATAACCGTATTACCGCCTTTGAGTGAGCTGATACCGCTCGCCGCAGCCGAACGACCGAGCGCA
GCGAGTCAGTGAGCGAGGAAGCGGAAGAGCGCCCAATACGCAAACCGCCTCTCCCCGCGCGTTGGCCGAT
TCATTAATGCAGCTGGCACGACAGGTTTCCCGACTGGAAAGCGGGCAGTGAGCGCAACGCAATTAATGTG
AGTTAGCTCACTCATTAGGCACCCCAGGCTTTACACTTTATGCTTCCGGCTCGTATGTTGTGTGGAATTG
TGAGCGGATAACAATTTCACACAGGAAACAGCTATGACCATGATTACGCCAAGCGCGCAATTAACCCTCA
CTAAAGGGAACAAAAGCTGGAGCTGCAAGC
