>Addgene plasmid #144060 | TFORF2654 | depositor partial sequence | sequence record 284304 | Insert
ACCGCCACCATGGCGGCGGAAGAGGAGGCTGCGGCGGGAGGTGAGGTTGCCGGTGGCGAGGCGACGGCCC
CAGGTAAAGTGTTGAGAGAGGAGAACCAGTGCATTGCTCCTGTGGTTTCCAGCCGCGTGAGTCCAGGGAC
AAGACCAACAGCTATGGGGTCTTTCAGCTCACACATGACAGAGTTTCCACGAAAACGCAAAGGAAGTGAT
TCAGACCCATCCCAAGAAGCTCATAGCCAAACTGAAAAGCGGAGGAGAGATAAAATGAATAACCTGATTG
AAGAACTGTCTGCAATGATCCCTCAGTGCAACCCCATGGCGCGTAAACTGGACAAACTTACAGTTTTAAG
AATGGCTGTTCAACACTTGAGATCTTTAAAAGGCTTGACAAATTCTTATGTGGGAAGTAATTATAGACCA
TCATTTCTTCAGGATAATGAGCTCAGACATTTAATCCTTAAGACTGCAGAAGGCTTCTTATTTGTGGTTG
GATGTGAAAGAGGAAAAATTCTCTTCGTTTCTAAGTCAGTCTCCAAAATACTTAATTATGATCAGGCTAG
TTTGACTGGACAAAGCTTATTTGACTTCTTACATCCAAAAGATGTTGCCAAAGTAAAGGAACAACTTTCT
TCTTTTGATATTTCACCAAGAGAAAAGCTAATAGATGCCAAAACTGGTTTGCAAGTTCACAGTAATCTCC
ACGCTGGAAGGACACGTGTGTATTCTGGCTCAAGACGATCTTTTTTCTGTCGGATAAAGAGTTGTAAAAT
CTCTGTCAAAGAAGAGCATGGATGCTTACCCAACTCAAAGAAGAAAGAGCACAGAAAATTCTATACTATC
CATTGCACTGGTTACTTGAGAAGCTGGCCTCCAAATATTGTTGGAATGGAAGAAGAAAGGAACAGTAAGA
AAGACAACAGTAATTTTACCTGCCTTGTGGCCATTGGAAGATTACAGCCATATATTGTTCCACAGAACAG
TGGAGAGATTAATGTGAAACCAACTGAATTTATAACCCGGTTTGCAGTGAATGGAAAATTTGTCTATGTA
GATCAAAGGGCAACAGCGATTTTAGGATATCTGCCTCAGGAACTTTTGGGAACTTCTTGTTATGAATATT
TTCATCAAGATGACCACAATAATTTGACTGACAAGCACAAAGCAGTTCTACAGAGTAAGGAGAAAATACT
TACAGATTCCTACAAATTCAGAGCAAAAGATGGCTCTTTTGTAACTTTAAAAAGCCAATGGTTTAGTTTC
ACAAATCCTTGGACAAAAGAACTGGAATATATTGTATCTGTCAACACTTTAGTTTTGGGACATAGTGAGC
CTGGAGAAGCATCATTTTTACCTTGTAGCTCTCAATCATCAGAAGAATCCTCTAGACAGTCCTGTATGAG
TGTACCTGGAATGTCTACTGGAACAGTACTTGGTGCTGGTAGTATTGGAACAGATATTGCAAATGAAATT
CTGGATTTACAGAGGTTACAGTCTTCTTCATACCTTGATGATTCGAGTCCAACAGGTTTAATGAAAGATA
CTCATACTGTAAACTGCAGGAGTGTGATGGTGCACAGTTGGATTTCGATGCCCTATGTGACAATGATGAC
ACAGCCATGGCTGCATTTATAGTAATGAACTAGTCCGTAACTTGAAAGTATTTCGATTTCTTGGCTTTAT
ATATCTTGTGGAAAGGACGATTTGTATCCGAGACTTTCAATTGT
