>Addgene plasmid #144060 | TFORF2654 | depositor partial sequence | sequence record 284305 | Barcode
TTTGTATCCGAGACTTTCAATTGT
